Addgene plasmid #208433: pKLV2-U6gRNA5(hADAR1_1k)-PGKpuro2ABFP-W
Purpose: Lentiviral gRNA plasmid targeting human ADAR1 gene, co-expression of BFP tag
Depositing lab: Sok Ching Cheong. Depositing organization: Cancer Research Malaysia. Publication: Interferon-Inducible ADAR1 p150 Is Essential for the Survival of Oral Squamous Cell Carcinoma. Yee PS, Chai AWY, Yee SM, Ooi S, Tan YH, Garnett MJ, Ng SK, Cheong SC. Mol Carcinog. 2025 Jun;64(6):1066-1077. doi: 10.1002/mc.23910. Epub 2025 Mar 26. PubMed 40135601.
Backbone
  Vector backbone: pKLV2-U6gRNA5(BbsI)-PGKpuro2ABFP-W
  Backbone size w/o insert (bp): 8648
  Vector type: Mammalian Expression, Lentiviral, CRISPR
  Selectable markers: Puromycin ; BFP
Growth in bacteria
  Bacterial resistance: Ampicillin, 100 μg/mL
  Growth temperature: 37°C
  Growth strain: NEB Stable
  Copy number: Unknown
Gene/Insert
  Gene/Insert name: ADAR1
  gRNA/shRNA sequence: GTATTCTAACAGCCCGCTGA
  Species: H. sapiens (human)
  Mutation: N/A
  Entrez Gene: ADAR (a.k.a. ADAR1, AGS6, DRADA, DSH, DSRAD, G1P1, IFI-4, IFI4, K88DSRBP, P136)
  Promoter: human U7
  Cloning method: Restriction Enzyme; 5′ cloning site BbsI (destroyed during cloning); 3′ cloning site BbsI (destroyed during cloning)
  Sequencing primers: 5′ AGATAATTAGAATTAATTTGACTG
Terms and licenses: Academic/Nonprofit Terms; Industry Terms: Not Available to Industry
Depositor comments: Used BbsI enzyme to clone in gRNA targeting gene of interest.
How to cite: pKLV2-U6gRNA5(hADAR1_1k)-PGKpuro2ABFP-W was a gift from Sok Ching Cheong (Addgene plasmid # 208433 ; http://n2t.net/addgene:208433 ; RRID:Addgene_208433)
