[The description below was written by a language model from this plasmid's Addgene catalogue record and pLannotate feature annotations shown in this document.]
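Description:
pKLV2-U6gRNA5(hADAR1_1k)-PGKpuro2ABFP-W is a lentiviral CRISPR guide RNA vector of about 8.65 kb, built on the pKLV2-U6gRNA5(BbsI)-PGKpuro2ABFP-W backbone, that delivers a single guide against the human ADAR gene (ADAR1). The guide was inserted as a short oligonucleotide duplex between two BbsI sites, both destroyed by cloning, placing it directly upstream of a Streptococcus pyogenes Cas9 scaffold (annotated as a tracrRNA fragment). The catalogue entry lists the promoter as "human U7", but the plasmid name and the annotated sequence both indicate a human U6 RNA polymerase III promoter in that position, so U6 is the likely driver of guide expression. The plasmid carries no Cas9, which must be supplied separately in the target cells.

Downstream of the guide cassette, a mouse PGK promoter drives a bicistronic marker in which puromycin N-acetyltransferase is joined to TagBFP, through a 2A peptide according to the plasmid name. Transduced cells can therefore be selected with puromycin and tracked or sorted by blue fluorescence. A WPRE follows to enhance transcript expression. The viral framework consists of a CMV enhancer/promoter fused to a truncated HIV-1 5' LTR for transcription of the genomic RNA in packaging cells, the Ψ packaging signal with a gag fragment, the RRE, the cPPT/CTS, a truncated 3' LTR and a bGH polyadenylation signal. Packaging functions must come from helper plasmids. In bacteria the plasmid replicates from a high-copy ColE1/pUC-type origin under ampicillin selection, and it also contains an f1 origin. The associated study concerns the dependence of oral squamous cell carcinoma cells on ADAR1, consistent with use for gene knockout.
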