Features (pLannotate 1.2.2; 28 found; start..end, strand, type, name):
    242..441     +  promoter       CMV promoter: human cytomegalovirus (CMV) immediate early promoter
    459..639     +  LTR            5' LTR (truncated): truncated 5' long terminal repeat (LTR) from HIV-1
    686..811     +  misc_feature   HIV-1 Ψ: packaging signal of human immunodeficiency virus type 1
    795..1133    +  CDS            HIV-1 gag (fragment): gag protein from human immunodeficiency virus 1; gag
   1310..1543    +  misc_feature   RRE: The Rev response element (RRE) of HIV-1 allows for Rev-dependent mRNA export from the nucleus to the cytoplasm.
   1920..2020    +  CDS            Rev (fragment): human immunodeficiency virus 1 (HIV-1) Rev protein; rev; enhances nuclear export of unspliced and incompletely spliced viral mRNAs
   2070..2187    +  misc_feature   cPPT/CTS: central polypurine tract and central termination sequence of HIV-1
   2262..2502    +  promoter       U6 promoter: RNA polymerase III promoter for human U6 snRNA
   2549..2616    +  misc_RNA       tracrRNA (fragment): trans-activating CRISPR RNA for the Streptococcus pyogenes CRISPR/Cas9 system
   2639..3138    +  promoter       PGK promoter: mouse phosphoglycerate kinase 1 promoter
   3178..3774    +  CDS            PuroR (fragment): puromycin N-acetyltransferase; pac from Streptomyces; confers resistance to puromycin
   3847..4545    +  CDS            TagBFP: TagBFP is a basic (constitutively fluorescent) blue fluorescent protein published in 2008, derived from Entacmaea quadricolor. It is reported to be a very rapidly-maturing monomer with very low acid sensitivity.
   4557..5143    +  misc_feature   WPRE: woodchuck hepatitis virus posttranscriptional regulatory element
   5137..5283    +  CDS            nef (fragment): NEF_HV1LA - Experimental evidence at protein level: Swiss-Prot protein existence level 1. Extracellular Nef protein targets CD4(+) T-lymphocytes for apoptosis by interacting with CXCR4 surface receptors. From Human immunodeficiency virus type 1 group M subtype B (isolate Lai) (HIV-1).
   5291..5469    +  LTR            5' LTR (truncated): truncated 5' long terminal repeat (LTR) from HIV-1
   5495..5606    +  polyA_signal   bGH poly(A) signal: bovine growth hormone polyadenylation signal
   5745..5763    -  promoter       T3 promoter: promoter for bacteriophage T3 RNA polymerase
   5808..5824    -  protein_bind   lac operator: The lac repressor binds to the lac operator to inhibit transcription in E. coli. This inhibition can be relieved by adding lactose or isopropyl-β-D-thiogalactopyranoside (IPTG). lac repressor encoded by lacI
   5832..5862    -  promoter       lac promoter: promoter for the E. coli lac operon
   5877..5898    -  protein_bind   CAP binding site: CAP binding activates transcription in the presence of cAMP. E. coli catabolite activator protein
   5911..6003    -  CDS            lacI (fragment): lac repressor; lacI; The lac repressor binds to the lac operator to inhibit transcription in E. coli. This inhibition can be relieved by adding lactose or isopropyl-β-D-thiogalactopyranoside (IPTG).
   6186..6774    -  rep_origin     ori: high-copy-number ColE1/pMB1/pBR322/pUC origin of replication
   6945..7805    -  CDS            AmpR: β-lactamase; bla; confers resistance to ampicillin, carbenicillin, and related antibiotics
   7806..7910    -  promoter       AmpR promoter: bla
   7963..8391    -  rep_origin     f1 ori (sequence partly withheld): f1 bacteriophage origin of replication; arrow indicates direction of (+) strand synthesis
   8396..8551    -  CDS            lacZα (fragment): LacZα fragment of β-galactosidase; lacZ fragment
   8559..8577    +  promoter       T7 promoter: promoter for bacteriophage T7 RNA polymerase
   8591..241     +  enhancer       CMV enhancer (across the origin): human cytomegalovirus immediate early enhancer
>Addgene plasmid #208433 | pKLV2-U6gRNA5(hADAR1_1k)-PGKpuro2ABFP-W | addgene full sequence | sequence record 413567 | Addgene NGS Result
GTCAATAATGACGTATGTTCCCATAGTAACGCCAATAGGGACTTTCCATTGACGTCAATGGGTGGAGTAT
TTACGGTAAACTGCCCACTTGGCAGTACATCAAGTGTATCATATGCCAAGTACGCCCCCTATTGACGTCA
ATGACGGTAAATGGCCCGCCTGGCATTATGCCCAGTACATGACCTTATGGGACTTTCCTACTTGGCAGTA
CATCTACGTATTAGTCATCGCTATTACCATGGTGATGCGGTTTTGGCAGTACATCAATGGGCGTGGATAG
CGGTTTGACTCACGGGGATTTCCAAGTCTCCACCCCATTGACGTCAATGGGAGTTTGTTTTGGCACCAAA
ATCAACGGGACTTTCCAAAATGTCGTAACAACTCCGCCCCATTGACGCAAATGGGCGGTAGGCGTGTACG
GTGGGAGGTCTATATAAGCAGCGCGTTTTGCCTGTACTGGGTCTCTCTGGTTAGACCAGATCTGAGCCTG
GGAGCTCTCTGGCTAACTAGGGAACCCACTGCTTAAGCCTCAATAAAGCTTGCCTTGAGTGCTTCAAGTA
GTGTGTGCCCGTCTGTTGTGTGACTCTGGTAACTAGAGATCCCTCAGACCCTTTTAGTCAGTGTGGAAAA
TCTCTAGCAGTGGCGCCCGAACAGGGACTTGAAAGCGAAAGGGAAACCAGAGGAGCTCTCTCGACGCAGG
ACTCGGCTTGCTGAAGCGCGCACGGCAAGAGGCGAGGGGCGGCGACTGGTGAGTACGCCAAAAATTTTGA
CTAGCGGAGGCTAGAAGGAGAGAGATGGGTGCGAGAGCGTCAGTATTAAGCGGGGGAGAATTAGATCGCG
ATGGGAAAAAATTCGGTTAAGGCCAGGGGGAAAGAAAAAATATAAATTAAAACATATAGTATGGGCAAGC
AGGGAGCTAGAACGATTCGCAGTTAATCCTGGCCTGTTAGAAACATCAGAAGGCTGTAGACAAATACTGG
GACAGCTACAACCATCCCTTCAGACAGGATCAGAAGAACTTAGATCATTATATAATACAGTAGCAACCCT
CTATTGTGTGCATCAAAGGATAGAGATAAAAGACACCAAGGAAGCTTTAGACAAGATAGAGGAAGAGCAA
AACAAAAGTAAGACCACCGCACAGCAAGCGGCCGGCCGCGCTGATCTTCAGACCTGGAGGAGGAGATATG
AGGGACAATTGGAGAAGTGAATTATATAAATATAAAGTAGTAAAAATTGAACCATTAGGAGTAGCACCCA
CCAAGGCAAAGAGAAGAGTGGTGCAGAGAGAAAAAAGAGCAGTGGGAATAGGAGCTTTGTTCCTTGGGTT
CTTGGGAGCAGCAGGAAGCACTATGGGCGCAGCGTCAATGACGCTGACGGTACAGGCCAGACAATTATTG
TCTGGTATAGTGCAGCAGCAGAACAATTTGCTGAGGGCTATTGAGGCGCAACAGCATCTGTTGCAACTCA
CAGTCTGGGGCATCAAGCAGCTCCAGGCAAGAATCCTGGCTGTGGAAAGATACCTAAAGGATCAACAGCT
CCTGGGGATTTGGGGTTGCTCTGGAAAACTCATTTGCACCACTGCTGTGCCTTGGAATGCTAGTTGGAGT
AATAAATCTCTGGAACAGATTTGGAATCACACGACCTGGATGGAGTGGGACAGAGAAATTAACAATTACA
CAAGCTTAATACACTCCTTAATTGAAGAATCGCAAAACCAGCAAGAAAAGAATGAACAAGAATTATTGGA
ATTAGATAAATGGGCAAGTTTGTGGAATTGGTTTAACATAACAAATTGGCTGTGGTATATAAAATTATTC
ATAATGATAGTAGGAGGCTTGGTAGGTTTAAGAATAGTTTTTGCTGTACTTTCTATAGTGAATAGAGTTA
GGCAGGGATATTCACCATTATCGTTTCAGACCCACCTCCCAACCCCGAGGGGACCCGACAGGCCCGAAGG
AATAGAAGAAGAAGGTGGAGAGAGAGACAGAGACAGATCCATTCGATTAGTGAACGGATCGGCACTGCGT
GCGCCAATTCTGCAGACAAATGGCAGTATTCATCCACAATTTTAAAAGAAAAGGGGGGATTGGGGGGTAC
AGTGCAGGGGAAAGAATAGTAGACATAATAGCAACAGACATACAAACTAAAGAATTACAAAAACAAATTA
CAAAAATTCAAAATTTTCGGGTTTATTACAGGGACAGCAGAGATCCAGTTTGGTTAGTACCGGGCCCTAC
GCGTCCAAGGTCGGGCAGGAAGAGGGCCTATTTCCCATGATTCCTTCATATTTGCATATACGATACAAGG
CTGTTAGAGAGATAATTAGAATTAATTTGACTGTAAACACAAAGATATTAGTACAAAATACGTGACGTAG
AAAGTAATAATTTCTTGGGTAGTTTGCAGTTTTAAAATTATGTTTTAAAATGGACTATCATATGCTTACC
GTAACTTGAAAGTATTTCGATTTCTTGGCTTTATATATCTTGTGGAAAGGACGAAACACCGTATTCTAAC
AGCCCGCTGAGTTTAAGAGCTATGCTGGAAACAGCATAGCAAGTTTAAATAAGGCTAGTCCGTTATCAAC
TTGAAAAAGTGGCACCGAGTCGGTGCTTTTTTTGGATCCAATTCTACCGGGTAGGGGAGGCGCTTTTCCC
AAGGCAGTCTGGAGCATGCGCTTTAGCAGCCCCGCTGGGCACTTGGCGCTACACAAGTGGCCTCTGGCCT
CGCACACATTCCACATCCACCGGTAGGCGCCAACCGGCTCCGTTCTTTGGTGGCCCCTTCGCGCCACCTT
CTACTCCTCCCCTAGTCAGGAAGTTCCCCCCCGCCCCGCAGCTCGCGTCGTGCAGGACGTGACAAATGGA
AGTAGCACGTCTCACTAGTCTCGTGCAGATGGACAGCACCGCTGAGCAATGGAAGCGGGTAGGCCTTTGG
GGCAGCGGCCAATAGCAGCTTTGCTCCTTCGCTTTCTGGGCTCAGAGGCTGGGAAGGGGTGGGTCCGGGG
GCGGGCTCAGGGGCGGGCTCAGGGGCGGGGCGGGCGCCCGAAGGTCCTCCGGAGGCCCGGCATTCTGCAC
GCTTCAAAAGCGCACGTCTGCCGCGCTGTTCTCCTCTTCCTCATCTCCGGGCCTTTCGACCTGCATCCAT
CTAGATCTCGAGCAGCTGAAGCTTACCATGACCGAGTACAAGCCCACGGTGCGCCTCGCCACCCGCGACG
ACGTCCCCAGGGCCGTACGCACCCTCGCCGCCGCGTTCGCCGACTACCCCGCCACGCGCCACACCGTCGA
TCCGGACCGCCACATCGAGCGGGTCACCGAGCTGCAAGAACTCTTCCTCACGCGCGTCGGGCTCGACATC
GGCAAGGTGTGGGTCGCGGACGACGGCGCCGCGGTGGCGGTCTGGACCACGCCGGAGAGCGTCGAAGCGG
GGGCGGTGTTCGCCGAGATCGGCCCGCGCATGGCCGAGTTGAGCGGTTCCCGGCTGGCCGCGCAGCAACA
GATGGAAGGCCTCCTGGCGCCGCACCGGCCCAAGGAGCCCGCGTGGTTCCTGGCCACCGTCGGCGTCTCG
CCCGACCACCAGGGCAAGGGTCTGGGCAGCGCCGTCGTGCTCCCCGGAGTGGAGGCGGCCGAGCGCGCCG
GGGTGCCCGCCTTCCTGGAGACCTCCGCGCCCCGCAACCTCCCCTTCTACGAGCGGCTCGGCTTCACCGT
CACCGCCGACGTCGAGGTGCCCGAAGGACCGCGCACCTGGTGCATGACCCGCAAGCCCGGTGCCGGCGGC
GGGTCCGGAGGAGAGGGCAGAGGAAGTCTCCTAACATGCGGTGACGTGGAGGAGAATCCTGGCCCAATGA
GCGAGCTGATTAAGGAGAACATGCACATGAAGCTGTACATGGAGGGCACCGTGGACAACCATCACTTCAA
GTGCACATCCGAGGGCGAAGGCAAGCCCTACGAGGGCACCCAGACCATGAGAATCAAGGTGGTCGAGGGC
GGCCCTCTCCCCTTCGCCTTCGACATCCTGGCTACTAGCTTCCTCTACGGCAGCAAGACCTTCATCAACC
ACACCCAGGGCATCCCCGACTTCTTCAAGCAGTCCTTCCCTGAGGGCTTCACATGGGAGAGAGTCACCAC
ATACGAGGACGGGGGCGTGCTGACCGCTACCCAGGACACCAGCCTCCAGGACGGCTGCCTCATCTACAAC
GTCAAGATCAGAGGGGTGAACTTCACATCCAACGGCCCTGTGATGCAGAAGAAAACACTCGGCTGGGAGG
CCTTCACCGAGACGCTGTACCCCGCTGACGGCGGCCTGGAAGGCAGAAACGACATGGCCCTGAAGCTCGT
GGGCGGGAGCCATCTGATCGCAAACATCAAGACCACATATAGATCCAAGAAACCCGCTAAGAACCTCAAG
ATGCCTGGCGTCTACTATGTGGACTACAGACTGGAAAGAATCAAGGAGGCCAACAACGAGACCTACGTCG
AGCAGCACGAGGTGGCAGTGGCCAGATACTGCGACCTCCCTAGCAAACTGGGGCACAAGCTTAATTGAGC
GGCCGCTCAACCTCTGGATTACAAAATTTGTGAAAGATTGACTGGTATTCTTAACTATGTTGCTCCTTTT
ACGCTATGTGGATACGCTGCTTTAATGCCTTTGTATCATGCTATTGCTTCCCGTATGGCTTTCATTTTCT
CCTCCTTGTATAAATCCTGGTTGCTGTCTCTTTATGAGGAGTTGTGGCCCGTTGTCAGGCAACGTGGCGT
GGTGTGCACTGTGTTTGCTGACGCAACCCCCACTGGTTGGGGCATTGCCACCACCTGTCAGCTCCTTTCC
GGGACTTTCGCTTTCCCCCTCCCTATTGCCACGGCGGAACTCATCGCCGCCTGCCTTGCCCGCTGCTGGA
CAGGGGCTCGGCTGTTGGGCACTGACAATTCCGTGGTGTTGTCGGGGAAATCATCGTCCTTTCCTTGGCT
GCTCGCCTGTGTTGCCACCTGGATTCTGCGCGGGACGTCCTTCTGCTACGTCCCTTCGGCCCTCAATCCA
GCGGACCTTCCTTCCCGCGGCCTGCTGCCGGCTCTGCGGCCTCTTCCGCGTCTACGCCTTCGCCCTCAGA
CGAGTCGGATCTCCCTTTGGGCCGCCTCCCCGCAGGTACCTTTAAGACCAATGACTTACAAGGCAGCTGT
AGATCTTAGCCACTTTTTAAAAGAAAAGGGGGGACTGGAAGGGCTAATTCACTCCCAAAGAAGTCAAGAT
CTGCTTTTTGCCTGTACTGGGTCTCTCTGGTTAGACCAGAGTCTCTCTGGTTAGACCAGATCTGAGCCTG
GGAGCTCTCTGGCTAACTAGGGAACCCACTGCTTAAGCCTCAATAAAGCTTGCCTTGAGTGCTTCAAGTA
GTGTGTGCCCGTCTGTTGTGTGACTCTGGTAACTAGAGATCCCTCAGACCCTTTTAGTCAGTGTGGAAAA
TCTCTAGCAGTTTAAACCCGCTGATCAGCCTCGACTGTGCCTTCTAGTTGCCAGCCATCTGTTGTTTGCC
CCTCCCCCGTGCCTTCCTTGACCCTGGAAGGTGCCACTCCCACTGTCCTTTCCTAATAAAATGAGGAAAT
TGCATCGCATTGTCTGAGTAGGTGTCATTCTATTCTGGGGGGTGGGGTGGGGCAGGACAGCAAGGGGGAG
GATTGGGAAGTCAATAGCAGGCATGCTGGGGATGCGGTGGGCTCTATGGGCGGCCGTTAATTAAGCTTTT
GTTCCCTTTAGTGAGGGTTAATTGCGCGCTTGGCGTAATCATGGTCATAGCTGTTTCCTGTGTGAAATTG
TTATCCGCTCACAATTCCACACAACATACGAGCCGGGAGCATAAAGTGTAAAGCCTGGGGTGCCTAATGA
GTGAGCTAACTCACATTAATTGCGTTGCGCTCACTGCCCGCTTTCCAGTCGGGAAACCTGTCGTGCCAGC
TGCATTAATGAATCGGCCAACGCGCGGGGAGAGGCGGTTTGCGTATTGGGCGCTCTTCCGCTTCCTCGCT
CACTGACTCGCTGCGCTCGGTCGTTCGGCTGCGGCGAGCGGTATCAGCTCACTCAAAGGCGGTAATACGG
TTATCCACAGAATCAGGGGATAACGCAGGAAAGAACATGTGAGCAAAAGGCCAGCAAAAGGCCAGGAACC
GTAAAAAGGCCGCGTTGCTGGCGTTTTTCCATAGGCTCCGCCCCCCTGACGAGCATCACAAAAATCGACG
CTCAAGTCAGAGGTGGCGAAACCCGACAGGACTATAAAGATACCAGGCGTTTCCCCCTGGAAGCTCCCTC
GTGCGCTCTCCTGTTCCGACCCTGCCGCTTACCGGATACCTGTCCGCCTTTCTCCCTTCGGGAAGCGTGG
CGCTTTCTCATAGCTCACGCTGTAGGTATCTCAGTTCGGTGTAGGTCGTTCGCTCCAAGCTGGGCTGTGT
GCACGAACCCCCCGTTCAGCCCGACCGCTGCGCCTTATCCGGTAACTATCGTCTTGAGTCCAACCCGGTA
AGACACGACTTATCGCCACTGGCAGCAGCCACTGGTAACAGGATTAGCAGAGCGAGGTATGTAGGCGGTG
CTACAGAGTTCTTGAAGTGGTGGCCTAACTACGGCTACACTAGAAGAACAGTATTTGGTATCTGCGCTCT
GCTGAAGCCAGTTACCTTCGGAAAAAGAGTTGGTAGCTCTTGATCCGGCAAACAAACCACCGCTGGTAGC
GGTGGTTTTTTTGTTTGCAAGCAGCAGATTACGCGCAGAAAAAAAGGATCTCAAGAAGATCCTTTGATCT
TTTCTACGGGGTCTGACGCTCAGTGGAACGAAAACTCACGTTAAGGGATTTTGGTCATGAGATTATCAAA
AAGGATCTTCACCTAGATCCTTTTAAATTAAAAATGAAGTTTTAAATCAATCTAAAGTATATATGAGTAA
ACTTGGTCTGACAGTTACCAATGCTTAATCAGTGAGGCACCTATCTCAGCGATCTGTCTATTTCGTTCAT
CCATAGTTGCCTGACTCCCCGTCGTGTAGATAACTACGATACGGGAGGGCTTACCATCTGGCCCCAGTGC
TGCAATGATACCGCGAGACCCACGCTCACCGGCTCCAGATTTATCAGCAATAAACCAGCCAGCCGGAAGG
GCCGAGCGCAGAAGTGGTCCTGCAACTTTATCCGCCTCCATCCAGTCTATTAATTGTTGCCGGGAAGCTA
GAGTAAGTAGTTCGCCAGTTAATAGTTTGCGCAACGTTGTTGCCATTGCTACAGGCATCGTGGTGTCACG
CTCGTCGTTTGGTATGGCTTCATTCAGCTCCGGTTCCCAACGATCAAGGCGAGTTACATGATCCCCCATG
TTGTGCAAAAAAGCGGTTAGCTCCTTCGGTCCTCCGATCGTTGTCAGAAGTAAGTTGGCCGCAGTGTTAT
CACTCATGGTTATGGCAGCACTGCATAATTCTCTTACTGTCATGCCATCCGTAAGATGCTTTTCTGTGAC
TGGTGAGTACTCAACCAAGTCATTCTGAGAATAGTGTATGCGGCGACCGAGTTGCTCTTGCCCGGCGTCA
ATACGGGATAATACCGCGCCACATAGCAGAACTTTAAAAGTGCTCATCATTGGAAAACGTTCTTCGGGGC
GAAAACTCTCAAGGATCTTACCGCTGTTGAGATCCAGTTCGATGTAACCCACTCGTGCACCCAACTGATC
TTCAGCATCTTTTACTTTCACCAGCGTTTCTGGGTGAGCAAAAACAGGAAGGCAAAATGCCGCAAAAAAG
GGAATAAGGGCGACACGGAAATGTTGAATACTCATACTCTTCCTTTTTCAATATTATTGAAGCATTTATC
AGGGTTATTGTCTCATGAGCGGATACATATTTGAATGTATTTAGAAAAATAAACAAATAGGGGTTCCGCG
CACATTTCCCCGAAAAGTGCCACCTAAATTGTAAGCGTTAATATTTTGTTAAAATTCGCGTTAAATTTTT
GTTAAATCAGCTCATTTTTTAACCAATAGGCCGAAATCGGCAAAATCCCTTATAAATCAAAAGAATAGAC
CGAGATAGGGT
[37 nt withheld, positions 8062-8098]
AAAGAACGTGGACTCCAACGTCAAAGG
[49 nt withheld, positions 8126-8174]
T
[91 nt withheld, positions 8176-8266]
G
[124 nt withheld, positions 8268-8391]
CCCATTCGCCATTCAGGCTGCGCAACTGTTGGGAAGGGCGATCGGTGCGGGCCTCTTCGCTATTACGCCA
GCTGGCGAAAGGGGGATGTGCTGCAAGGCGATTAAGTTGGGTAACGCCAGGGTTTTCCCAGTCACGACGT
TGTAAAACGACGGCCAGTGAGCGCGCGTAATACGACTCACTATAGGGCGAATTGACTAGTACATAACTTA
CGGTAAATGGCCCGCCTGGCTGACCGCCCAACGACCCCCGCCCATTGAC
